Addgene plasmid #59961: pTHSSd_38
Purpose: High core fragment expression (high resource allocator)
Depositing lab: Christopher Voigt. Depositing organization: Massachusetts Institute of Technology. Publication: A 'resource allocator' for transcription based on a highly fragmented T7 RNA polymerase. Segall-Shapiro TH, Meyer AJ, Ellington AD, Sontag ED, Voigt CA. Mol Syst Biol. 2014 Jul 30;10(7):742. 10.15252/msb.20145299 PubMed 25080493.
Backbone
  Vector backbone: pBACr
  Vector type: Bacterial Expression
Growth in bacteria
  Bacterial resistance: Kanamycin, 50 μg/mL
  Growth temperature: 37°C
  Growth strain: DH10B
  Copy number: Low Copy
Gene/Insert
  Gene/Insert name: core fragment
  Species: Synthetic
  Mutation: N/A
  Promoter: PJ23105
  Cloning method: Ligation Independent Cloning
  Sequencing primers: 5′ Other; 3′ Other
Terms and licenses: Academic/Nonprofit Terms; Industry Terms: Not Available to Industry
How to cite: pTHSSd_38 was a gift from Christopher Voigt (Addgene plasmid # 59961 ; http://n2t.net/addgene:59961 ; RRID:Addgene_59961)
