[The description below was written by a language model from this plasmid's Addgene catalogue record and pLannotate feature annotations shown in this document.]
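Description:
pTHSSd_38 is a low-copy bacterial expression plasmid built on the pBACr backbone, a bacterial artificial chromosome-style vector of about 8.6 kb. Its maintenance functions come from the F plasmid: the ori2 (oriS) origin, the repE initiator gene, the incC incompatibility region, and the sopA/sopB/sopC partitioning system, which together hold the plasmid at very low copy number and ensure stable segregation. An R6K γ origin is also present. It fires only in hosts that supply the pi initiator protein, so it offers a conditional route to higher copy number. Selection is by kanamycin through the Tn5-derived aminoglycoside phosphotransferase (NeoR/KanR), and a short remnant of the Tn5 transposase coding region lies next to it.

The payload is the synthetic "core fragment", annotated as a roughly 1.85 kb partial coding sequence matching bacteriophage T7 RNA polymerase. The catalogue lists its promoter as the constitutive PJ23105. The feature table detects only a short match to the related J23119 family promoter just upstream of the insert across the circular junction, which is consistent with a member of that promoter series. Downstream of the coding sequence lie the bidirectional tonB terminator and an rrnB T1 terminator with adjacent 5S rRNA sequence, which insulate the cassette. A very short hit annotated as a capTEV tag fragment sits between the terminators and is probably not a functional tag.

The construct belongs to a transcriptional "resource allocator" system based on a highly fragmented T7 RNA polymerase. The stated purpose is high expression of the core fragment, giving the high resource allocator setting. The other polymerase fragments are not encoded on this plasmid.
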