Features (pLannotate 1.2.2; 15 found; start..end, strand, type, name):
      1..1851    +  CDS            RPOL_BPT7 (fragment): Experimental evidence at protein level: Swiss-Prot protein existence level 1. Highly processive DNA-dependent RNA polymerase that catalyzes the transcription of class II and class III viral genes. Recognizes a specific promoter sequence and enters first into an 'abortive phase' where very short transcripts are synthesized and released before proceeding to the processive transcription of long RNA chains. Unwinds the double-stranded DNA to expose the coding strand for templating. Participates in the initiation of viral DNA replication presumably by making primers accessible to the DNA polymerase
   2009..2040    +  terminator     tonB terminator: bidirectional E. coli tonB-P14 transcription terminator
   2126..2143    +  CDS            capTEV™ (fragment): composite tag for in vivo biotinylation, TEV protease cleavage, and 6xHis tagging
   2250..2365    +  ncRNA          5S rRNA: Accession: RF00001 - 5S ribosomal RNA
   2369..2415    +  terminator     rrnB T1 terminator: transcription terminator T1 from the E. coli rrnB gene
   2471..2859    -  rep_origin     R6K γ ori: γ replication origin from E. coli plasmid R6K; requires the R6K initiator protein pi for replication
   2909..3703    -  CDS            NeoR/KanR: aminoglycoside phosphotransferase from Tn5; aph(3')-II (or nptII); confers resistance to neomycin, kanamycin, and G418 (Geneticin®)
   3735..3965    -  CDS            tnpA (fragment): TN5P_ECOLX - Also known as tnp. Experimental evidence at protein level: Swiss-Prot protein existence level 1. Mediates transposition of transposon Tn5 by a 'cut and paste' mechanism. First, the monomeric transposase binds the 19 bp inverted DNA repeats flanking the transposon. Then, dimerization of the DNA- bound transposase creates a synaptic DNA complex. After nicking of the first DNA strand, excision of the transposon proceeds through a series of intermediates. The transposase then mediates the insertion of the transposon at a new site by strand transfer. The activity of the wild- type tran
   4109..4328    +  rep_origin     ori2: secondary origin of replication for the bacterial F plasmid; also known as oriS
   4419..5174    +  CDS            repE: replication initiation protein for the bacterial F plasmid; repE
   5177..5427    +  misc_feature   incC: incC; incompatibility region of the bacterial F plasmid
   5753..6928    +  CDS            sopA: partitioning protein for the bacterial F plasmid; sopA
   6928..7896    +  CDS            sopB: SOPB_ECOLI - Also known as B. Experimental evidence at protein level: Swiss-Prot protein existence level 1. Control of plasmid partitioning; required to recognize the cis-acting. Binds specifically with the DNA segment containing the sopC region. SopB is trans-acting. From Escherichia coli (strain K12).
   7972..8445    +  misc_feature   sopC: sopC; centromere-like partitioning region of the bacterial F plasmid
   8575..8593    +  promoter       J23119(SpeI) promoter (fragment): bacterial promoter (Registry of Standard Biological Parts BBa J23119) modified to end with an SpeI site
>Addgene plasmid #59961 | pTHSSd_38 | depositor full sequence | sequence record 95209 | Full Sequence
ATGAACACGATTAACATCGCTAAGAACGACTTCTCTGACATCGAACTGGCTGCTATCCCGTTCAACACTC
TGGCTGACCATTACGGTGAGCGTTTAGCTCGCGAACAGTTGGCCCTTGAGCATGAGTCTTACGAGATGGG
TGAAGCACGCTTCCGCAAGATGTTTGAGCGTCAACTTAAAGCTGGTGAGGTTGCGGATAACGCTGCCGCC
AAGCCTCTCATCACTACCCTACTCCCTAAGATGATTGCACGCATCAACGACTGGTTTGAGGAAGTGAAAG
CTAAGCGCGGCAAGCGCCCGACAGCCTTCCAGTTCCTGCAAGAAATCAAGCCGGAAGCCGTAGCGTACAT
CACCATTAAGACCACTCTGGCTTGCCTAACCAGTGCTGACAATACAACCGTTCAGGCTGTAGCAAGCGCA
ATCGGTCGGGCCATTGAGGACGAGGCTCGCTTCGGTCGTATCCGTGACCTTGAAGCTAAGCACTTCAAGA
AAAACGTTGAGGAACAACTCAACAAGCGCGTAGGGCACGTCTACAAGAAAGCATTTATGCAAGTTGTCGA
GGCTGACATGCTCTCTAAGGGTCTACTCGGTGGCGAGGCGTGGTCTTCGTGGCATAAGGAAGACTCTATT
CATGTAGGAGTACGCTGCATCGAGATGCTCATTGAGTCAACCGGAATGGTTAGCTTACACCGCCAAAATG
CTGGCGTAGTAGGTCAAGACTCTGAGACTATCGAACTCGCACCTGAATACGCTGAGGCTATCGCAACCCG
TGCAGGTGCGCTGGCTGGCATCTCTCCGATGTTCCAACCTTGCGTAGTTCCTCCTAAGCCGTGGACTGGC
ATTACTGGTGGTGGCTATTGGGCTAACGGTCGTCGTCCTCTGGCGCTGGTGCGTACTCACAGTAAGAAAG
CACTGATGCGCTACGAAGACGTTTACATGCCTGAGGTGTACAAAGCGATTAACATTGCGCAAAACACCGC
ATGGAAAATCAACAAGAAAGTCCTAGCGGTCGCCAACGTAATCACCAAGTGGAAGCATTGTCCGGTCGAG
GACATCCCTGCGATTGAGCGTGAAGAACTCCCGATGAAACCGGAAGACATCGACATGAATCCTGAGGCTC
TCACCGCGTGGAAACGTGCTGCCGCTGCTGTGTACCGCAAGGACAAGGCTCGCAAGTCTCGCCGTATCAG
CCTTGAGTTCATGCTTGAGCAAGCCAATAAGTTTGCTAACCATAAGGCCATCTGGTTCCCTTACAACATG
GACTGGCGCGGTCGTGTTTACGCTGTGTCAATGTTCAACCCGCAAGGTAACGATATGACCAAAGGACTGC
TTACGCTGGCGAAAGGTAAACCAATCGGTAAGGAAGGTTACTACTGGCTGAAAATCCACGGTGCAAACTG
TGCGGGTGTCGACAAGGTTCCGTTCCCTGAGCGCATCAAGTTCATTGAGGAAAACCACGAGAACATCATG
GCTTGCGCTAAGTCTCCACTGGAGAACACTTGGTGGGCTGAGCAAGATTCTCCGTTCTGCTTCCTTGCGT
TCTGCTTTGAGTACGCTGGGGTACAGCACCACGGCCTGAGCTATAACTGCTCCCTTCCGCTGGCGTTTGA
CGGGTCTTGCTCTGGCATCCAGCACTTCTCCGCGATGCTCCGAGATGAGGTAGGTGGTCGCGCGGTTAAC
TTGCTTCCTAGTGAAACCGTTCAGGACATCTACGGGATTGTTGCTAAGAAAGTCAACGAGATTCTACAAG
CAGACGCAATCAATGGGACCGATAACGAAGTAGTTACCGTGACCGATGAGAACGGAGGTTCAGGTGGTGG
ATCCAACGAAAAAGAAGAACTGAAATCCAAAAAAGCGGAACTGCGCAACCGTATCGAACAGCTGAAACAG
AAACGTGAACAACTGAAGCAGAAAATCGCGAACCTGCGTAAAGAAATCGAAGCTTACAAATAATACTAGT
GCGGCCGCTGCAGGAGTCACTAAGGGTTAGTTAGTTAGATTAGCAGAAAGTCAAAAGCCTCCGACCGGAG
GCTTTTGACTAAAACTTCCCTTGGGGTTATCATTGGGGCTCACTCAAAGGCGGTAATAACTCATCTCAGA
AGAGGATCTGAATAGCGCCGTCGACCATCATCATCATCATCATTGAGTTTAAACGGCCGCCAAAACAGCC
AAGCTGGAGAATGAGAGAAGATTTTCAGCCTGATACAGATTAAATCAGAACGCAGAAGCGGTCTGATAAA
ACAGAATTTGCCTGGCGGCAGTAGCGCGGTGGTCCCACCTGACCCCATGCCGAACTCAGAAGTGAAACGC
CGTAGCGCCGATGGTAGTGTGGGGTCTCCCCATGCGAGAGTAGGGAACTGCCAGGCATCAAATAAAACGA
AAGGCTCAGTCGAAAGACTGGGCCTTTCGTTTTATCTGTTGTTTGTCGGTGAACTAATTCTGATTCGCAC
GGGCCCATGGCTAATTCCCATGTCAGCCGTTAAGTGTTCCTGTGTCACTCAAAATTGCTTTGAGAGGCTC
TAAGGGCTTCTCAGTGCGTTACATCCCTGGCTTGTTGTCCACAACCGTTAAACCTTAAAAGCTTTAAAAG
CCTTATATATTCTTTTTTTTCTTATAAAACTTAAAACCTTAGAGGCTATTTAAGTTGCTGATTTATATTA
ATTTTATTGTTCAAACATGAGAGCTTAGTACGTGAAACATGAGAGCTTAGTACGTTAGCCATGAGAGCTT
AGTACGTTAGCCATGAGGGTTTAGTTCGTTAAACATGAGAGCTTAGTACGTTAAACATGAGAGCTTAGTA
CGTGAAACATGAGAGCTTAGTACGTACTATCAACAGGTTGAACTGCTGATCTTCAGATCCTCTACGCCGG
ACGCATCGTGGCCGGATCTTGCGCAAGCGGTCTCCAATTCAGAAGAACTCGTCAAGAAGGCGATAGAAGG
CGATGCGCTGCGAATCGGGAGCGGCGATACCGTAAAGCACGAGGAAGCGGTCAGCCCATTCGCCGCCAAG
CTCTTCAGCAATATCACGGGTATCCAACGCTATGTCCTGATAGCGGTCCGCCACACCCAGCCGGCCACAG
TCGTTGAATCCAGAAAAGCGGCCATTTTCCACCATGATATTCGGCAAGCAGGCATCGCCATGGATCACGA
CGAGATCCTCGCCGTCGGGCATGCGCGCCTTGAGCCTGGCGAACAGTTCGGCTGGCGCGAGCCCCTGATG
CTCTTCGTCCAGATCATCCTGATCGACAAGACCGGCTTCCATCCGAGTACGTGCTCGCTCGATGCGATGT
TTCGCTTGGTGGTCGAATGGGCAGGTAGCCGGATCAAGCGTATGCAGCCGCCGCATTGCATCAGCCATGA
TGGATACTTTCTCGGCAGGAGCAAGGCGAGATGACAGGAGATCCTGCCCCGGCACTTCGCCCAATAGCAG
CCAGTCCCTTCCCGCTTCAGTGACAACGTCGAGCACAGCTGCGCAAGGAACGCCCGTCGTGGCCAGCCAC
GATAGCCGCGCTGCCTCGTCCTGCAGTTCATTCAGGGCACCGGACAGGTCGGTCTTGACAAAAAGAACCG
GGCGCCCCTGCGCTGACAGCCGGAACACGGCGGCATCAGAGCAGCCGATTGTCTGTTGTGCCCAGTCATA
GCCGAATAGCCTCTCCACCCAAGCGGCCGGAGAACCTGCGTGCAATCCATCTTGTTCAATCATGCGAAAC
GATCCTCATCCTGTCTCTTGATCAGATCTTGATCCCCTGCGCCATCAGATCCTTGGCGGCAAGAAAGCCA
TCCAGTTTACTTTGCAGGGCTTCCCAACCTTACCAGAGGGCGCCCCAGCTGGCAATTCCGGTTCGCTTGC
TGTCCATAAAACCGCCCAGTCTAGCTATCGCCATGTAAGCCCACTGCAAGCTACCTGCTTTCTCTTTGCG
CTTGCGTTTTCCCTTGTCCAGATAGCCCAGTAGCTGACATTCATCAAGCTTATGATGTGGTCTGTCCTTT
TACAGCCAGTAGTGCTCGCCGCAGTCGAGCGACAGGGCGAAGCCCTCGAGTGAGCGAGGAAGCACCAGGG
AACAGCACTTATATATTCTGCTTACACACGATGCCTGAAAAAACTTCCCTTGGGGTTATCCACTTATCCA
CGGGGATATTTTTATAATTATTTTTTTTATAGTTTTTAGATCTTCTTTTTTAGAGCGCCTTGTAGGCCTT
TATCCATGCTGGTTCTAGAGAAGGTGTTGTGACAAATTGCCCTTTCAGTGTGACAAATCACCCTCAAATG
ACAGTCCTGTCTGTGACAAATTGCCCTTAACCCTGTGACAAATTGCCCTCAGAAGAAGCTGTTTTTTCAC
AAAGTTATCCCTGCTTATTGACTCTTTTTTATTTAGTGTGACAATCTAAAAACTTGTCACACTTCACATG
GATCTGTCATGGCGGAAACAGCGGTTATCAATCACAAGAAACGTAAAAATAGCCCGCGAATCGTCCAGTC
AAACGACCTCACTGAGGCGGCATATAGTCTCTCCCGGGATCAAAAACGTATGCTGTATCTGTTCGTTGAC
CAGATCAGAAAATCTGATGGCACCCTACAGGAACATGACGGTATCTGCGAGATCCATGTTGCTAAATATG
CTGAAATATTCGGATTGACCTCTGCGGAAGCCAGTAAGGATATACGGCAGGCATTGAAGAGTTTCGCGGG
GAAGGAAGTGGTTTTTTATCGCCCTGAAGAGGATGCCGGCGATGAAAAAGGCTATGAATCTTTTCCTTGG
TTTATCAAACGTGCGCACAGTCCATCCAGAGGGCTTTACAGTGTACATATCAACCCATATCTCATTCCCT
TCTTTATCGGGTTACAGAACCGGTTTACGCAGTTTCGGCTTAGTGAAACAAAAGAAATCACCAATCCGTA
TGCCATGCGTTTATACGAATCCCTGTGTCAGTATCGTAAGCCGGATGGCTCAGGCATCGTCTCTCTGAAA
ATCGACTGGATCATAGAGCGTTACCAGCTGCCTCAAAGTTACCAGCGTATGCCTGACTTCCGCCGCCGCT
TCCTGCAGGTCTGTGTTAATGAGATCAACAGCAGAACTCCAATGCGCCTCTCATACATTGAGAAAAAGAA
AGGCCGCCAGACGACTCATATCGTATTTTCCTTCCGCGATATCACTTCCATGACGACAGGATAGTCTGAG
GGTTATCTGTCACAGATTTGAGGGTGGTTCGTCACATTTGTTCTGACCTACTGAGGGTAATTTGTCACAG
TTTTGCTGTTTCCTTCAGCCTGCATGGATTTTCTCATACTTTTTGAACTGTAATTTTTAAGGAAGCCAAA
TTTGAGGGCAGTTTGTCACAGTTGATTTCCTTCTCTTTCCCTTCGTCATGTGACCTGATATCGGGGGTTA
GTTCGTCATCATTGATGAGGGTTGATTATCACAGTTTATTACTCTGAATTGGCTATCCGCGTGTGTACCT
CTACCTGGAGTTTTTCCCACGGTGGATATTTCTTCTTGCGCTGAGCGTAAGAGCTATCTGACAGAACAGT
TCTTCTTTGCTTCCTCGCCAGTTCGCTCGCTATGCTCGGTTACACGGCTGCGGCGAGCGCTAGTGATAAT
AAGTGACTGAGGTATGTGCTCTTCTTATCTCCTTTTGTAGTGTTGCTCTTATTTTAAACAACTTTGCGGT
TTTTTGATGACTTTGCGATTTTGTTGTTGCTTTGCAGTAAATTGCAAGATTTAATAAAAAAACGCAAAGC
AATGATTAAAGGATGTTCAGAATGAAACTCATGGAAACACTTAACCAGTGCATAAACGCTGGTCATGAAA
TGACGAAGGCTATCGCCATTGCACAGTTTAATGATGACAGCCCGGAAGCGAGGAAAATAACCCGGCGCTG
GAGAATAGGTGAAGCAGCGGATTTAGTTGGGGTTTCTTCTCAGGCTATCAGAGATGCCGAGAAAGCAGGG
CGACTACCGCACCCGGATATGGAAATTCGAGGACGGGTTGAGCAACGTGTTGGTTATACAATTGAACAAA
TTAATCATATGCGTGATGTGTTTGGTACGCGATTGCGACGTGCTGAAGACGTATTTCCACCGGTGATCGG
GGTTGCTGCCCATAAAGGTGGCGTTTACAAAACCTCAGTTTCTGTTCATCTTGCTCAGGATCTGGCTCTG
AAGGGGCTACGTGTTTTGCTCGTGGAAGGTAACGACCCCCAGGGAACAGCCTCAATGTATCACGGATGGG
TACCAGATCTTCATATTCATGCAGAAGACACTCTCCTGCCTTTCTATCTTGGGGAAAAGGACGATGTCAC
TTATGCAATAAAGCCCACTTGCTGGCCGGGGCTTGACATTATTCCTTCCTGTCTGGCTCTGCACCGTATT
GAAACTGAGTTAATGGGCAAATTTGATGAAGGTAAACTGCCCACCGATCCACACCTGATGCTCCGACTGG
CCATTGAAACTGTTGCTCATGACTATGATGTCATAGTTATTGACAGCGCGCCTAACCTGGGTATCGGCAC
GATTAATGTCGTATGTGCTGCTGATGTGCTGATTGTTCCCACGCCTGCTGAGTTGTTTGACTACACCTCC
GCACTGCAGTTTTTCGATATGCTTCGTGATCTGCTCAAGAACGTTGATCTTAAAGGGTTCGAGCCTGATG
TACGTATTTTGCTTACCAAATACAGCAATAGTAATGGCTCTCAGTCCCCGTGGATGGAGGAGCAAATTCG
GGATGCCTGGGGAAGCATGGTTCTAAAAAATGTTGTACGTGAAACGGATGAAGTTGGTAAAGGTCAGATC
CGGATGAGAACTGTTTTTGAACAGGCCATTGATCAACGCTCTTCAACTGGTGCCTGGAGAAATGCTCTTT
CTATTTGGGAACCTGTCTGCAATGAAATTTTCGATCGTCTGATTAAACCACGCTGGGAGATTAGATAATG
AAGCGTGCGCCTGTTATTCCAAAACATACGCTCAATACTCAACCGGTTGAAGATACTTCGTTATCGACAC
CAGCTGCCCCGATGGTGGATTCGTTAATTGCGCGCGTAGGAGTAATGGCTCGCGGTAATGCCATTACTTT
GCCTGTATGTGGTCGGGATGTGAAGTTTACTCTTGAAGTGCTCCGGGGTGATAGTGTTGAGAAGACCTCT
CGGGTATGGTCAGGTAATGAACGTGACCAGGAGCTGCTTACTGAGGACGCACTGGATGATCTCATCCCTT
CTTTTCTACTGACTGGTCAACAGACACCGGCGTTCGGTCGAAGAGTATCTGGTGTCATAGAAATTGCCGA
TGGGAGTCGCCGTCGTAAAGCTGCTGCACTTACCGAAAGTGATTATCGTGTTCTGGTTGGCGAGCTGGAT
GATGAGCAGATGGCTGCATTATCCAGATTGGGTAACGATTATCGCCCAACAAGTGCTTATGAACGTGGTC
AGCGTTATGCAAGCCGATTGCAGAATGAATTTGCTGGAAATATTTCTGCGCTGGCTGATGCGGAAAATAT
TTCACGTAAGATTATTACCCGCTGTATCAACACCGCCAAATTGCCTAAATCAGTTGTTGCTCTTTTTTCT
CACCCCGGTGAACTATCTGCCCGGTCAGGTGATGCACTTCAAAAAGCCTTTACAGATAAAGAGGAATTAC
TTAAGCAGCAGGCATCTAACCTTCATGAGCAGAAAAAAGCTGGGGTGATATTTGAAGCTGAAGAAGTTAT
CACTCTTTTAACTTCTGTGCTTAAAACGTCATCTGCATCAAGAACTAGCTTAAGCTCACGACATCAGTTT
GCTCCTGGAGCGACAGTATTGTATAAGGGCGATAAAATGGTGCTTAACCTGGACAGGTCTCGTGTTCCAA
CTGAGTGTATAGAGAAAATTGAGGCCATTCTTAAGGAACTTGAAAAGCCAGCACCCTGATGCGACCACGT
TTTAGTCTACGTTTATCTGTCTTTACTTAATGTCCTTTGTTACAGGCCAGAAAGCATAACTGGCCTGAAT
ATTCTCTCTGGGCCCACTGTTCCACTTGTATCGTCGGTCTGATAATCAGACTGGGACCACGGTCCCACTC
GTATCGTCGGTCTGATTATTAGTCTGGGACCACGGTCCCACTCGTATCGTCGGTCTGATTATTAGTCTGG
GACCACGGTCCCACTCGTATCGTCGGTCTGATAATCAGACTGGGACCACGGTCCCACTCGTATCGTCGGT
CTGATTATTAGTCTGGGACCATGGTCCCACTCGTATCGTCGGTCTGATTATTAGTCTGGGACCACGGTCC
CACTCGTATCGTCGGTCTGATTATTAGTCTGGAACCACGGTCCCACTCGTATCGTCGGTCTGATTATTAG
TCTGGGACCACGGTCCCACTCGTATCGTCGGTCTGATTATTAGTCTGGGACCACGATCCCACTCGTGTTG
TCGGTCTGATTATCGGTCTGGGACCACGGTCCCACTTGTATTGTCGATCAGACTATCAGCGTGAGACTAC
GATTCCATCAATGCCTGTCAAGGGCAAGTATTGACATGTCGTCGTAACCTGTAGAACGGAGTAACCTCGG
TGTGCGGTTGTATGCCTGCTGTGGATTGTTTACGGCTAGCTCAGTCCTAGGTACTATGCTAGCTACTAGA
GTCATTTATGAAAGTACTAG
