>Addgene plasmid #59961 | pTHSSd_38 | depositor partial sequence | sequence record 95210 | core fragment
ATGAACACGATTAACATCGCTAAGAACGACTTCTCTGACATCGAACTGGCTGCTATCCCGTTCAACACTC
TGGCTGACCATTACGGTGAGCGTTTAGCTCGCGAACAGTTGGCCCTTGAGCATGAGTCTTACGAGATGGG
TGAAGCACGCTTCCGCAAGATGTTTGAGCGTCAACTTAAAGCTGGTGAGGTTGCGGATAACGCTGCCGCC
AAGCCTCTCATCACTACCCTACTCCCTAAGATGATTGCACGCATCAACGACTGGTTTGAGGAAGTGAAAG
CTAAGCGCGGCAAGCGCCCGACAGCCTTCCAGTTCCTGCAAGAAATCAAGCCGGAAGCCGTAGCGTACAT
CACCATTAAGACCACTCTGGCTTGCCTAACCAGTGCTGACAATACAACCGTTCAGGCTGTAGCAAGCGCA
ATCGGTCGGGCCATTGAGGACGAGGCTCGCTTCGGTCGTATCCGTGACCTTGAAGCTAAGCACTTCAAGA
AAAACGTTGAGGAACAACTCAACAAGCGCGTAGGGCACGTCTACAAGAAAGCATTTATGCAAGTTGTCGA
GGCTGACATGCTCTCTAAGGGTCTACTCGGTGGCGAGGCGTGGTCTTCGTGGCATAAGGAAGACTCTATT
CATGTAGGAGTACGCTGCATCGAGATGCTCATTGAGTCAACCGGAATGGTTAGCTTACACCGCCAAAATG
CTGGCGTAGTAGGTCAAGACTCTGAGACTATCGAACTCGCACCTGAATACGCTGAGGCTATCGCAACCCG
TGCAGGTGCGCTGGCTGGCATCTCTCCGATGTTCCAACCTTGCGTAGTTCCTCCTAAGCCGTGGACTGGC
ATTACTGGTGGTGGCTATTGGGCTAACGGTCGTCGTCCTCTGGCGCTGGTGCGTACTCACAGTAAGAAAG
CACTGATGCGCTACGAAGACGTTTACATGCCTGAGGTGTACAAAGCGATTAACATTGCGCAAAACACCGC
ATGGAAAATCAACAAGAAAGTCCTAGCGGTCGCCAACGTAATCACCAAGTGGAAGCATTGTCCGGTCGAG
GACATCCCTGCGATTGAGCGTGAAGAACTCCCGATGAAACCGGAAGACATCGACATGAATCCTGAGGCTC
TCACCGCGTGGAAACGTGCTGCCGCTGCTGTGTACCGCAAGGACAAGGCTCGCAAGTCTCGCCGTATCAG
CCTTGAGTTCATGCTTGAGCAAGCCAATAAGTTTGCTAACCATAAGGCCATCTGGTTCCCTTACAACATG
GACTGGCGCGGTCGTGTTTACGCTGTGTCAATGTTCAACCCGCAAGGTAACGATATGACCAAAGGACTGC
TTACGCTGGCGAAAGGTAAACCAATCGGTAAGGAAGGTTACTACTGGCTGAAAATCCACGGTGCAAACTG
TGCGGGTGTCGACAAGGTTCCGTTCCCTGAGCGCATCAAGTTCATTGAGGAAAACCACGAGAACATCATG
GCTTGCGCTAAGTCTCCACTGGAGAACACTTGGTGGGCTGAGCAAGATTCTCCGTTCTGCTTCCTTGCGT
TCTGCTTTGAGTACGCTGGGGTACAGCACCACGGCCTGAGCTATAACTGCTCCCTTCCGCTGGCGTTTGA
CGGGTCTTGCTCTGGCATCCAGCACTTCTCCGCGATGCTCCGAGATGAGGTAGGTGGTCGCGCGGTTAAC
TTGCTTCCTAGTGAAACCGTTCAGGACATCTACGGGATTGTTGCTAAGAAAGTCAACGAGATTCTACAAG
CAGACGCAATCAATGGGACCGATAACGAAGTAGTTACCGTGACCGATGAGAACGGAGGTTCAGGTGGTGG
ATCCAACGAAAAAGAAGAACTGAAATCCAAAAAAGCGGAACTGCGCAACCGTATCGAACAGCTGAAACAG
AAACGTGAACAACTGAAGCAGAAAATCGCGAACCTGCGTAAAGAAATCGAAGCTTACAAA
