>Addgene plasmid #59961 | pTHSSd_38 | addgene partial sequence | sequence record 101548 | SopC-F1 5'-CACGATCCCACTCGTGTTG-3'
CACTTGTATTGTCGATCAGACTATCAGCGTGAGACTACGATTCCATCAATGCCTGTCAAGGGCAAGTATT
GACATGTCGTCGTAACCTGTAGAACGGAGTAACCTCGGTGTGCGGTTGTATGCCTGCTGTGGATTGTTTA
CGGCTAGCTCAGTCCTAGGTACTATGCTAGCTACTAGAGTCATTTATGAAAGTACTAGATGAACACGATT
AACATCGCTAAGAACGACTTCTCTGACATCGAACTGGCTGCTATCCCGTTCAACACTCTGGCTGACCATT
ACGGTGAGCGTTTAGCTCGCGAACAGTTGGCCCTTGAGCATGAGTCTTACGAGATGGGTGAAGCACGCTT
CCGCAAGATGTTTGAGCGTCAACTTAAAGCTGGTGAGGTTGCGGATAACGCTGCCGCCAAGCCTCTCATC
ACTACCCTACTCCCTAAGATGATTGCACGCATCAACGACTGGTTTGAGGAAGTGAAAGCTAAGCGCGGCA
AGCGCCCGACAGCCTTCCAGTTCCTGCAAGAAATCAAGCCGGAAGCCGTAGCGTACATCACCATTAAGAC
CACTCTGGCTTGCCTAACCAGTGCTGACAATACAACCGTTCAGGCTGTAGCAAGCGCAATCGGTCGGGCC
ATTGAGGACGAGGCTCGCTTCGGTCGTATCCGTGACCTTGAAGCTAAGCACTTCAAGAAAAACGTTGAGG
AACAACTCAACAAGCGCGTAGGGCACGTCTACAAGAAAGCATTTATGCAAGTTGTCGAGGCTGACATGCT
CTCTAAGGGTCTACTCGGTGGCGAGGCGTGGTCTTCG
