>Addgene plasmid #59961 | pTHSSd_38 | addgene partial sequence | sequence record 101551 | pBbC6c-R 5'-ATTACCGCCTTTGAGTGAGC-3'
AAGCCTCCGGTCGGAGGCTTTTGACTTTCTGCTAATCTAACTAACTAACCCTTAGTGACTCCTGCAGCGG
CCGCACTAGTATTATTTGTAAGCTTCGATTTCTTTACGCAGGTTCGCGATTTTCTGCTTCAGTTGTTCAC
GTTTCTGTTTCAGCTGTTCGATACGGTTGCGCAGTTCCGCTTTTTTGGATTTCAGTTCTTCTTTTTCGTT
GGATCCACCACCTGAACCTCCGTTCTCATCGGTCACGGTAACTACTTCGTTATCGGTCCCATTGATTGCG
TCTGCTTGTAGAATCTCGTTGACTTTCTTAGCAACAATCCCGTAGATGTCCTGAACGGTTTCACTAGGAA
GCAAGTTAACCGCGCGACCACCTACCTCATCTCGGAGCATCGCGGAGAAGTGCTGGATGCCAGAGCAAGA
CCCGTCAAACGCCAGCGGAAGGGAGCAGTTATAGCTCAGGCCGTGGTGCTGTACCCCAGCGTACTCAAAG
CAGAACGCAAGGAAGCAGAACGGAGAATCTTGCTCAGCCCACCAAGTGTTCTCCAGTGGAGACTTAGCGC
AAGCCATGATGTTCTCGTGGTTTTCCTCAATGAACTTGATGCGCTCAGGGAACGGAACCTTGTCGACACC
CGCACAGTTTGCACCGTGGATTTTCAGCCAGTAGTAACCTTCCTTACCGATTGGTTTACCTTTCGCCAGC
GTAAGCAGTCCTTTGGTCATATCGTTACCTTGCGGGTTGAACATTGACACAGCGTA
